Addgene plasmid #117056: LV-miR-142
Purpose: Overexpression of miR-142-3p using miR-451 backbone to enable DICER-independent expression along with orange fluorescent protein (OFP) to track miRNA expression
Depositing lab: Michele De Palma. Depositing organization: Swiss Federal Institute of Technology (EPFL). Publication: Suppression of microRNA activity amplifies IFN-gamma-induced macrophage activation and promotes anti-tumour immunity. Baer C, Squadrito ML, Laoui D, Thompson D, Hansen SK, Kiialainen A, Hoves S, Ries CH, Ooi CH, De Palma M. Nat Cell Biol. 2016 Jul;18(7):790-802. doi: 10.1038/ncb3371. Epub 2016 Jun 13. PubMed 27295554.
Backbone
  Vector backbone: pCCL
  Vector type: Lentiviral
Growth in bacteria
  Bacterial resistance: Ampicillin, 100 μg/mL
  Growth temperature: 37°C
  Growth strain: NEB Stable
  Copy number: High Copy
Gene/Insert
  Gene/Insert name: miR-142-3p - OFP
  Species: M. musculus (mouse)
  Entrez Gene: Mir142 (a.k.a. Mirn142, miR-142, mir-142a, mmu-mir-142, mmu-mir-142a)
  Promoter: SFFV promoter
  Cloning method: Restriction Enzyme; 5′ cloning site unknown (unknown if destroyed); 3′ cloning site unknown (unknown if destroyed)
  Sequencing primers: 5′ CMV-F
Terms and licenses: Academic/Nonprofit Terms; Industry Terms: Not Available to Industry
Depositor comments: This plasmid was generated by Mario Leonardo Squadrito.
How to cite: LV-miR-142 was a gift from Michele De Palma (Addgene plasmid # 117056 ; http://n2t.net/addgene:117056 ; RRID:Addgene_117056)
