[The description below was written by a language model from this plasmid's Addgene catalogue record and pLannotate feature annotations shown in this document.]
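Description:
LV-miR-142 is a self-inactivating, third-generation-style HIV-1 lentiviral transfer plasmid built on the pCCL backbone, about 9.2 kb in both the depositor and sequencing-verified records, which annotate essentially identically. It is propagated in E. coli through a high-copy ColE1/pUC origin with ampicillin selection (AmpR), and it also carries an f1 origin, an SV40 origin and residual lac/lacZα, T3 and T7 elements from the cloning backbone. Viral genomic RNA is transcribed in packaging cells from a CMV enhancer/promoter fused to a truncated 5' LTR, making production Tat-independent. The Ψ packaging signal with a gag fragment, the RRE and the cPPT/CTS support encapsidation, Rev-dependent nuclear export and efficient transduction. The ΔU3 3' LTR inactivates LTR promoter activity after integration, and an SV40 poly(A) signal follows it.

The internal expression cassette is driven by the SFFV promoter, followed by a fragment of the EF-1α core promoter and EF-1α intron A, then an orange fluorescent protein annotated as mOrange2, and a WPRE to enhance transcript expression. According to the catalogue entry, mouse miR-142-3p is embedded in a miR-451 scaffold, whose processing bypasses DICER, allowing DICER-independent production of the mature miRNA. The hairpin itself is not annotated in either feature table. An unannotated gap splits the intron A annotation into two segments, which would be consistent with an intronic miRNA placement, but the record does not confirm this. Because the miRNA and OFP are described as expressed together, orange fluorescence serves to track transduced, miRNA-overexpressing cells. The associated work concerns microRNA activity in macrophage activation and anti-tumour immunity.
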