Features (pLannotate 1.2.2; 31 found; start..end, strand, type, name):
     27..131     +  promoter       AmpR promoter: bla
    132..992     +  CDS            AmpR: β-lactamase; bla; confers resistance to ampicillin, carbenicillin, and related antibiotics
   1163..1751    +  rep_origin     ori: high-copy-number ColE1/pMB1/pBR322/pUC origin of replication
   1934..2026    +  CDS            lacI (fragment): lac repressor; lacI; The lac repressor binds to the lac operator to inhibit transcription in E. coli. This inhibition can be relieved by adding lactose or isopropyl-β-D-thiogalactopyranoside (IPTG).
   2039..2060    +  protein_bind   CAP binding site: CAP binding activates transcription in the presence of cAMP. E. coli catabolite activator protein
   2075..2105    +  promoter       lac promoter: promoter for the E. coli lac operon
   2113..2129    +  protein_bind   lac operator: The lac repressor binds to the lac operator to inhibit transcription in E. coli. This inhibition can be relieved by adding lactose or isopropyl-β-D-thiogalactopyranoside (IPTG). lac repressor encoded by lacI
   2174..2192    +  promoter       T3 promoter: promoter for bacteriophage T3 RNA polymerase
   2293..2672    +  enhancer       CMV enhancer: human cytomegalovirus immediate early enhancer
   2673..2876    +  promoter       CMV promoter: human cytomegalovirus (CMV) immediate early promoter
   2891..3071    +  LTR            5' LTR (truncated): truncated 5' long terminal repeat (LTR) from HIV-1
   3115..3240    +  misc_feature   HIV-1 Ψ: packaging signal of human immunodeficiency virus type 1
   3224..3587    +  CDS            HIV-1 gag (fragment): gag protein from human immunodeficiency virus 1; gag
   3682..4018    +  ncRNA          RRE: Accession: RF00036 - HIV Rev response element
   4343..4443    +  CDS            Rev (fragment): human immunodeficiency virus 1 (HIV-1) Rev protein; rev; enhances nuclear export of unspliced and incompletely spliced viral mRNAs
   4462..4579    +  misc_feature   cPPT/CTS: central polypurine tract and central termination sequence of HIV-1
   4714..5121    +  promoter       SFFV promoter: spleen focus-forming virus long terminal repeat (LTR) promoter
   5130..5167    +  promoter       EF-1α core promoter (fragment): core promoter for human elongation factor EF-1α
   5168..5905    +  intron         EF-1α intron A (fragment): intron upstream of the start codon of human EF-1α
   6157..6360    +  intron         EF-1α intron A: truncated intron upstream of the start codon of human EF-1α
   6386..6407    +  misc_feature   MCS (fragment): multiple cloning site
   6536..7243    +  CDS            mOrange2: mOrange2 is a basic (constitutively fluorescent) orange fluorescent protein published in 2008, derived from Discosoma sp.. It has high acid sensitivity.
   7259..7280    +  misc_feature   MCS (fragment): pBluescript multiple cloning site
   7285..7873    +  misc_feature   WPRE: woodchuck hepatitis virus posttranscriptional regulatory element
   7890..7958    +  CDS            nef (fragment): NEF_HV1Z2 - Experimental evidence at protein level: Swiss-Prot protein existence level 1. Extracellular Nef protein targets CD4(+) T-lymphocytes for apoptosis by interacting with CXCR4 surface receptors. From Human immunodeficiency virus type 1 group M subtype D (isolate Z2/CDC-Z34) (HIV-1).
   7960..8193    +  LTR            3' LTR (ΔU3): self-inactivating 3' long terminal repeat (LTR) from HIV-1
   8265..8386    +  polyA_signal   SV40 poly(A) signal: SV40 polyadenylation signal
   8405..8540    +  rep_origin     SV40 ori: SV40 origin of replication
   8573..8591    -  promoter       T7 promoter: promoter for bacteriophage T7 RNA polymerase
   8599..8754    +  CDS            lacZα (fragment): LacZα fragment of β-galactosidase; lacZ fragment
   8762..9217    +  rep_origin     f1 ori (sequence partly withheld): f1 bacteriophage origin of replication; arrow indicates direction of (+) strand synthesis
>Addgene plasmid #117056 | LV-miR-142 | depositor full sequence | sequence record 220496 | LV-miR-142 sequence 9219 bps
CAGGTGGCACTTTTCGGGGAAATGTGCGCGGAACCCCTATTTGTTTATTTTTCTAAATACATTCAAATAT
GTATCCGCTCATGAGACAATAACCCTGATAAATGCTTCAATAATATTGAAAAAGGAAGAGTATGAGTATT
CAACATTTCCGTGTCGCCCTTATTCCCTTTTTTGCGGCATTTTGCCTTCCTGTTTTTGCTCACCCAGAAA
CGCTGGTGAAAGTAAAAGATGCTGAAGATCAGTTGGGTGCACGAGTGGGTTACATCGAACTGGATCTCAA
CAGCGGTAAGATCCTTGAGAGTTTTCGCCCCGAAGAACGTTTTCCAATGATGAGCACTTTTAAAGTTCTG
CTATGTGGCGCGGTATTATCCCGTATTGACGCCGGGCAAGAGCAACTCGGTCGCCGCATACACTATTCTC
AGAATGACTTGGTTGAGTACTCACCAGTCACAGAAAAGCATCTTACGGATGGCATGACAGTAAGAGAATT
ATGCAGTGCTGCCATAACCATGAGTGATAACACTGCGGCCAACTTACTTCTGACAACGATCGGAGGACCG
AAGGAGCTAACCGCTTTTTTGCACAACATGGGGGATCATGTAACTCGCCTTGATCGTTGGGAACCGGAGC
TGAATGAAGCCATACCAAACGACGAGCGTGACACCACGATGCCTGTAGCAATGGCAACAACGTTGCGCAA
ACTATTAACTGGCGAACTACTTACTCTAGCTTCCCGGCAACAATTAATAGACTGGATGGAGGCGGATAAA
GTTGCAGGACCACTTCTGCGCTCGGCCCTTCCGGCTGGCTGGTTTATTGCTGATAAATCTGGAGCCGGTG
AGCGTGGGTCTCGCGGTATCATTGCAGCACTGGGGCCAGATGGTAAGCCCTCCCGTATCGTAGTTATCTA
CACGACGGGGAGTCAGGCAACTATGGATGAACGAAATAGACAGATCGCTGAGATAGGTGCCTCACTGATT
AAGCATTGGTAACTGTCAGACCAAGTTTACTCATATATACTTTAGATTGATTTAAAACTTCATTTTTAAT
TTAAAAGGATCTAGGTGAAGATCCTTTTTGATAATCTCATGACCAAAATCCCTTAACGTGAGTTTTCGTT
CCACTGAGCGTCAGACCCCGTAGAAAAGATCAAAGGATCTTCTTGAGATCCTTTTTTTCTGCGCGTAATC
TGCTGCTTGCAAACAAAAAAACCACCGCTACCAGCGGTGGTTTGTTTGCCGGATCAAGAGCTACCAACTC
TTTTTCCGAAGGTAACTGGCTTCAGCAGAGCGCAGATACCAAATACTGTCCTTCTAGTGTAGCCGTAGTT
AGGCCACCACTTCAAGAACTCTGTAGCACCGCCTACATACCTCGCTCTGCTAATCCTGTTACCAGTGGCT
GCTGCCAGTGGCGATAAGTCGTGTCTTACCGGGTTGGACTCAAGACGATAGTTACCGGATAAGGCGCAGC
GGTCGGGCTGAACGGGGGGTTCGTGCACACAGCCCAGCTTGGAGCGAACGACCTACACCGAACTGAGATA
CCTACAGCGTGAGCTATGAGAAAGCGCCACGCTTCCCGAAGGGAGAAAGGCGGACAGGTATCCGGTAAGC
GGCAGGGTCGGAACAGGAGAGCGCACGAGGGAGCTTCCAGGGGGAAACGCCTGGTATCTTTATAGTCCTG
TCGGGTTTCGCCACCTCTGACTTGAGCGTCGATTTTTGTGATGCTCGTCAGGGGGGCGGAGCCTATGGAA
AAACGCCAGCAACGCGGCCTTTTTACGGTTCCTGGCCTTTTGCTGGCCTTTTGCTCACATGTTCTTTCCT
GCGTTATCCCCTGATTCTGTGGATAACCGTATTACCGCCTTTGAGTGAGCTGATACCGCTCGCCGCAGCC
GAACGACCGAGCGCAGCGAGTCAGTGAGCGAGGAAGCGGAAGAGCGCCCAATACGCAAACCGCCTCTCCC
CGCGCGTTGGCCGATTCATTAATGCAGCTGGCACGACAGGTTTCCCGACTGGAAAGCGGGCAGTGAGCGC
AACGCAATTAATGTGAGTTAGCTCACTCATTAGGCACCCCAGGCTTTACACTTTATGCTTCCGGCTCGTA
TGTTGTGTGGAATTGTGAGCGGATAACAATTTCACACAGGAAACAGCTATGACCATGATTACGCCAAGCG
CGCAATTAACCCTCACTAAAGGGAACAAAAGCTGGAGCTGCAAGCTTGGCCATTGCATACGTTGTATCCA
TATCATAATATGTACATTTATATTGGCTCATGTCCAACATTACCGCCATGTTGACATTGATTATTGACTA
GTTATTAATAGTAATCAATTACGGGGTCATTAGTTCATAGCCCATATATGGAGTTCCGCGTTACATAACT
TACGGTAAATGGCCCGCCTGGCTGACCGCCCAACGACCCCCGCCCATTGACGTCAATAATGACGTATGTT
CCCATAGTAACGCCAATAGGGACTTTCCATTGACGTCAATGGGTGGAGTATTTACGGTAAACTGCCCACT
TGGCAGTACATCAAGTGTATCATATGCCAAGTACGCCCCCTATTGACGTCAATGACGGTAAATGGCCCGC
CTGGCATTATGCCCAGTACATGACCTTATGGGACTTTCCTACTTGGCAGTACATCTACGTATTAGTCATC
GCTATTACCATGGTGATGCGGTTTTGGCAGTACATCAATGGGCGTGGATAGCGGTTTGACTCACGGGGAT
TTCCAAGTCTCCACCCCATTGACGTCAATGGGAGTTTGTTTTGGCACCAAAATCAACGGGACTTTCCAAA
ATGTCGTAACAACTCCGCCCCATTGACGCAAATGGGCGGTAGGCGTGTACGGTGGGAGGTCTATATAAGC
AGAGCTCGTTTAGTGAACCGGGGTCTCTCTGGTTAGACCAGATCTGAGCCTGGGAGCTCTCTGGCTAACT
AGGGAACCCACTGCTTAAGCCTCAATAAAGCTTGCCTTGAGTGCTTCAAGTAGTGTGTGCCCGTCTGTTG
TGTGACTCTGGTAACTAGAGATCCCTCAGACCCTTTTAGTCAGTGTGGAAAATCTCTAGCAGTGGCGCCC
GAACAGGGACCTGAAAGCGAAAGGGAAACCAGAGCTCTCTCGACGCAGGACTCGGCTTGCTGAAGCGCGC
ACGGCAAGAGGCGAGGGGCGGCGACTGGTGAGTACGCCAAAAATTTTGACTAGCGGAGGCTAGAAGGAGA
GAGATGGGTGCGAGAGCGTCAGTATTAAGCGGGGGAGAATTAGATCGCGATGGGAAAAAATTCGGTTAAG
GCCAGGGGGAAAGAAAAAATATAAATTAAAACATATAGTATGGGCAAGCAGGGAGCTAGAACGATTCGCA
GTTAATCCTGGCCTGTTAGAAACATCAGAAGGCTGTAGACAAATACTGGGACAGCTACAACCATCCCTTC
AGACAGGATCAGAAGAACTTAGATCATTATATAATACAGTAGCAACCCTCTATTGTGTGCATCAAAGGAT
AGAGATAAAAGACACCAAGGAAGCTTTAGACAAGATAGAGGAAGAGCAAAACAAAAGTAAGACCACCGCA
CAGCAAGCGGCCGCTGATCTTCAGACCTGGAGGAGGAGATATGAGGGACAATTGGAGAAGTGAATTATAT
AAATATAAAGTAGTAAAAATTGAACCATTAGGAGTAGCACCCACCAAGGCAAAGAGAAGAGTGGTGCAGA
GAGAAAAAAGAGCAGTGGGAATAGGAGCTTTGTTCCTTGGGTTCTTGGGAGCAGCAGGAAGCACTATGGG
CGCAGCCTCAATGACGCTGACGGTACAGGCCAGACAATTATTGTCTGGTATAGTGCAGCAGCAGAACAAT
TTGCTGAGGGCTATTGAGGCGCAACAGCATCTGTTGCAACTCACAGTCTGGGGCATCAAGCAGCTCCAGG
CAAGAATCCTGGCTGTGGAAAGATACCTAAAGGATCAACAGCTCCTGGGGATTTGGGGTTGCTCTGGAAA
ACTCATTTGCACCACTGCTGTGCCTTGGAATGCTAGTTGGAGTAATAAATCTCTGGAACAGATTTGGAAT
CACACGACCTGGATGGAGTGGGACAGAGAAATTAACAATTACACAAGCTTAATACACTCCTTAATTGAAG
AATCGCAAAACCAGCAAGAAAAGAATGAACAAGAATTATTGGAATTAGATAAATGGGCAAGTTTGTGGAA
TTGGTTTAACATAACAAATTGGCTGTGGTATATAAAATTATTCATAATGATAGTAGGAGGCTTGGTAGGT
TTAAGAATAGTTTTTGCTGTACTTTCTATAGTGAATAGAGTTAGGCAGGGATATTCACCATTATCGTTTC
AGACCCACCTCCCAACCCCGAGGGGACCCGACAGGCCCGAAGGAATAGAAGAAGAAGGTGGAGAGAGAGA
CAGAGACAGATCCATTCGATTAGTGAACGGATCTCGACGGTATCGGTTAACTTTTAAAAGAAAAGGGGGG
ATTGGGGGGTACAGTGCAGGGGAAAGAATAGTAGACATAATAGCAACAGACATACAAACTAAAGAATTAC
AAAAACAAATTACAAAAATTCAAAATTTTATCGATCACGAGACTAGCCTCGATCGAGAAGCTTGATAATT
CCTGCAGCCCCGATAAAATAAAAGATTTTATTTAGTCTCCAGAAAAAGGGGGGAATGAAAGACCCCACCT
GTAGGTTTGGCAAGCTAGCTGCAGTAACGCCATTTTGCAAGGCATGGAAAAATACCAAACCAAGAATAGA
GAAGTTCAGATCAAGGGCGGGTACATGAAAATAGCTAACGTTGGGCCAAACAGGATATCTGCGGTGAGCA
GTTTCGGCCCCGGCCCGGGGCCAAGAACAGATGGTCACCGCAGTTTCGGCCCCGGCCCGAGGCCAAGAAC
AGATGGTCCCCAGATATGGCCCAACCCTCAGCAGTTTCTTAAGACCCATCAGATGTTTCCAGGCTCCCCC
AAGGACCTGAAATGACCCTGCGCCTTATTTGAATTAACCAATCAGCCTGCTTCTCGCTTCTGTTCGCGCG
CTTCTGCTTCCCGAGCTCTATAAAAGAGCTCACAACCCCTCACTCGGCGCGCCAGTCCTCCGACAGACTG
AGTCGCCCGGGGGGGATCCACGTTCTTTTTCGCAACGGGTTTGCCGCCAGAACACAGGTAAGTGCCGTGT
GTGGTTCCCGCGGGCCTGGCCTCTTTACGGGTTATGGCCCTTGCGTGCCTTGAATTACTTCCACTGGCTG
CAGTACGTGATTCTTGATCCCGAGCTTCGGGTTGGAAGTGGGTGGGAGAGTTCGAGGCCTTGCGCTTAAG
GAGCCCCTTCGCCTCGTGCTTGAGTTGAGGCCTGGCCTGGGCGCTGGGGCCGCCGCGTGCGAATCTGGTG
GCACCTTCGCGCCTGTCTCGCTGCTTTCGATAAGTCTCTAGCCATTTAAAATTTTTGATGACCTGCTGCG
ACGCTTTTTTTCTGGCAAGATAGTCTTGTAAATGCGGGCCAAGATCTGCACACTGGTATTTCGGTTTTTG
GGGCCGCGGGCGGCGACGGGGCCCGTGCGTCCCAGCGCACATGTTCGGCGAGGCGGGGCCTGCGAGCGCG
GCCACCGAGAATCGGACGGGGGTAGTCTCAAGCTGGCCGGCCTGCTCTGGTGCCTGGCCTCGCGCCGCCG
TGTATCGCCCCGCCCTGGGCGGCAAGGCTGGCCCGGTCGGCACCAGTTGCGTGAGCGGAAAGATGGCCGC
TTCCCGGCCCTGCTGCAGGGAGCTCAAAATGGAGGACGCGGCGCTCGGGAGAGCGGGCGGGTGAGTCACC
CACACAAAGGAAAAGGGCCTTTCCGTCCTCAGCCGTCGCTTCATGTGACTCCACGGAGTACCGGGCGCCG
TCCAGGCACCTCGATTAGTTCTCGACGTTTGCAGCAGAGATGCAGAAGTACACGGGCTCACTGCTCGGCC
TAATCAAGCCTGCTGACAGCTGTGGCACTTGGGAATGGCGAGGTGTAGTGTTTCCTACTTTATGGATAAA
GTAGGAAACACTACTTCTTGCTGCTCCCACAAACTGTGCCAAGAAGAGCTCATGACCCTGGAGCAGACTG
CTGGAAGAAAAGGACACCCAGGCTGACAACTCGAGACGCGTTAGGCTAGCTACGTTTAAACTATAGTCGA
GCTTTTGGAGTACGTCGTCTTTAGGTTGGGGGGAGGGGTTTTATGCGATGGAGTTTCCCCACACTGAGTG
GGTGGAGACTGAAGTTAGGCCAGCTTGGCACTTGATGTAATTCTCCTTGGAATTTGCCCTTTTTGAGTTT
GGATCTTGGTTCATTCTCAAGCCTCAGACAGTGGTTCAAAGTTTTTTTCTTCCATTTCAGGTGTCGTGAG
GAATTCTGCAGTCGATCGACGGTACCGCGGGCCCGGGCTGCAGGAATTCGGGCCGCGGCCAGCTCCGGCG
GGCAGGGGGGGCGCTGGAGCGCAGCGCAGCGCAGCCCCATCAGTCCGCAAAGCGGACCGAGCTGGAAGTC
GAGCATCCATCACACTGGCGGCCGCATGGTGAGCAAGGGCGAGGAGAATAACATGGCCATCATCAAGGAG
TTCATGCGCTTCAAGGTGCGCATGGAGGGCTCCGTGAACGGCCACGAGTTCGAGATCGAGGGCGAGGGCG
AGGGCCGCCCCTACGAGGGCTTTCAGACCGCTAAGCTGAAGGTGACCAAGGGTGGCCCCCTGCCCTTCGC
CTGGGACATCCTGTCCCCTCATTTCACCTACGGCTCCAAGGCCTACGTGAAGCACCCCGCCGACATCCCC
GACTACTTCAAGCTGTCCTTCCCCGAGGGCTTCAAGTGGGAGCGCGTGATGAACTACGAGGACGGCGGCG
TGGTGACCGTGACCCAGGACTCCTCCCTGCAGGACGGCGAGTTCATCTACAAGGTGAAGCTGCGCGGCAC
CAACTTCCCCTCCGACGGCCCCGTGATGCAGAAGAAGACCATGGGCTGGGAGGCCTCCTCCGAGCGGATG
TACCCCGAGGACGGTGCCCTGAAGGGCAAGATCAAGATGAGGCTGAAGCTGAAGGACGGCGGCCACTACA
CCTCCGAGGTCAAGACCACCTACAAGGCCAAGAAGCCCGTGCAGCTGCCCGGCGCCTACATCGTCGACAT
CAAGTTGGACATCACCTCCCACAACGAGGACTACACCATCGTGGAACAGTACGAACGCGCCGAGGGCCGC
CACTCCACCGGCGGCATGGACGAGCTGTACAAGTAAGAATTCTTCGAAAAGCTTATCGATACCGTCGACC
CGACAATCAACCTCTGGATTACAAAATTTGTGAAAGATTGACTGGTATTCTTAACTATGTTGCTCCTTTT
ACGCTATGTGGATACGCTGCTTTAATGCCTTTGTATCATGCTATTGCTTCCCGTATGGCTTTCATTTTCT
CCTCCTTGTATAAATCCTGGTTGCTGTCTCTTTATGAGGAGTTGTGGCCCGTTGTCAGGCAACGTGGCGT
GGTGTGCACTGTGTTTGCTGACGCAACCCCCACTGGTTGGGGCATTGCCACCACCTGTCAGCTCCTTTCC
GGGACTTTCGCTTTCCCCCTCCCTATTGCCACGGCGGAACTCATCGCCGCCTGCCTTGCCCGCTGCTGGA
CAGGGGCTCGGCTGTTGGGCACTGACAATTCCGTGGTGTTGTCGGGGAAGCTGACGTCCTTTCCATGGCT
GCTCGCCTGTGTTGCCACCTGGATTCTGCGCGGGACGTCCTTCTGCTACGTCCCTTCGGCCCTCAATCCA
GCGGACCTTCCTTCCCGCGGCCTGCTGCCGGCTCTGCGGCCTCTTCCGCGTCTTCGCCTTCGCCCTCAGA
CGAGTCGGATCTCCCTTTGGGCCGCCTCCCCGCCTGGAATTCGAGCTCGGTACCTTTAAGACCAATGACT
TACAAGGCAGCTGTAGATCTTAGCCACTTTTTAAAAGAAAAGGGGGGACTGGAAGGGCTAATTCACTCCC
AACGAAGACAAGATCTGCTTTTTGCTTGTACTGGGTCTCTCTGGTTAGACCAGATCTGAGCCTGGGAGCT
CTCTGGCTAACTAGGGAACCCACTGCTTAAGCCTCAATAAAGCTTGCCTTGAGTGCTTCAAGTAGTGTGT
GCCCGTCTGTTGTGTGACTCTGGTAACTAGAGATCCCTCAGACCCTTTTAGTCAGTGTGGAAAATCTCTA
GCAGTAGTAGTTCATGTCATCTTATTATTCAGTATTTATAACTTGCAAAGAAATGAATATCAGAGAGTGA
GAGGAACTTGTTTATTGCAGCTTATAATGGTTACAAATAAAGCAATAGCATCACAAATTTCACAAATAAA
GCATTTTTTTCACTGCATTCTAGTTGTGGTTTGTCCAAACTCATCAATGTATCTTATCATGTCTGGCTCT
AGCTATCCCGCCCCTAACTCCGCCCAGTTCCGCCCATTCTCCGCCCCATGGCTGACTAATTTTTTTTATT
TATGCAGAGGCCGAGGCCGCCTCGGCCTCTGAGCTATTCCAGAAGTAGTGAGGAGGCTTTTTTGGAGGCC
TAGGCTTTTGCGTCGAGACGTACCCAATTCGCCCTATAGTGAGTCGTATTACGCGCGCTCACTGGCCGTC
GTTTTACAACGTCGTGACTGGGAAAACCCTGGCGTTACCCAACTTAATCGCCTTGCAGCACATCCCCCTT
TCGCCAGCTGGCGTAATAGCGAAGAGGCCCGCACCGATCGCCCTTCCCAACAGTTGCGCAGCCTGAATGG
CGAATGGCGCG
[124 nt withheld, positions 8762-8885]
C
[91 nt withheld, positions 8887-8977]
A
[49 nt withheld, positions 8979-9027]
CCTTTGACGTTGGAGTCCACGTTCTTT
[37 nt withheld, positions 9055-9091]
ACCCTATCTCGGTCTATTCTTTTGATTTATAAGGGATTTTGCCGATTTCGGCCTATTGGTTAAAAAATGA
GCTGATTTAACAAAAATTTAACGCGAATTTTAACAAAATATTAACGTTTACAATTTCC
