Features (pLannotate 1.2.2; 31 found; start..end, strand, type, name):
     26..130     +  promoter       AmpR promoter: bla
    131..991     +  CDS            AmpR: β-lactamase; bla; confers resistance to ampicillin, carbenicillin, and related antibiotics
   1162..1750    +  rep_origin     ori: high-copy-number ColE1/pMB1/pBR322/pUC origin of replication
   1933..2025    +  CDS            lacI (fragment): lac repressor; lacI; The lac repressor binds to the lac operator to inhibit transcription in E. coli. This inhibition can be relieved by adding lactose or isopropyl-β-D-thiogalactopyranoside (IPTG).
   2038..2059    +  protein_bind   CAP binding site: CAP binding activates transcription in the presence of cAMP. E. coli catabolite activator protein
   2074..2104    +  promoter       lac promoter: promoter for the E. coli lac operon
   2112..2128    +  protein_bind   lac operator: The lac repressor binds to the lac operator to inhibit transcription in E. coli. This inhibition can be relieved by adding lactose or isopropyl-β-D-thiogalactopyranoside (IPTG). lac repressor encoded by lacI
   2173..2191    +  promoter       T3 promoter: promoter for bacteriophage T3 RNA polymerase
   2292..2671    +  enhancer       CMV enhancer: human cytomegalovirus immediate early enhancer
   2672..2875    +  promoter       CMV promoter: human cytomegalovirus (CMV) immediate early promoter
   2890..3070    +  LTR            5' LTR (truncated): truncated 5' long terminal repeat (LTR) from HIV-1
   3117..3242    +  misc_feature   HIV-1 Ψ: packaging signal of human immunodeficiency virus type 1
   3226..3589    +  CDS            HIV-1 gag (fragment): gag protein from human immunodeficiency virus 1; gag
   3735..3968    +  misc_feature   RRE: The Rev response element (RRE) of HIV-1 allows for Rev-dependent mRNA export from the nucleus to the cytoplasm.
   4345..4445    +  CDS            Rev (fragment): human immunodeficiency virus 1 (HIV-1) Rev protein; rev; enhances nuclear export of unspliced and incompletely spliced viral mRNAs
   4464..4581    +  misc_feature   cPPT/CTS: central polypurine tract and central termination sequence of HIV-1
   4716..5123    +  promoter       SFFV promoter: spleen focus-forming virus long terminal repeat (LTR) promoter
   5132..5169    +  promoter       EF-1α core promoter (fragment): core promoter for human elongation factor EF-1α
   5170..5908    +  intron         EF-1α intron A (fragment): intron upstream of the start codon of human EF-1α
   6160..6363    +  intron         EF-1α intron A: truncated intron upstream of the start codon of human EF-1α
   6389..6410    +  misc_feature   MCS (fragment): multiple cloning site
   6539..7246    +  CDS            mOrange2: mOrange2 is a basic (constitutively fluorescent) orange fluorescent protein published in 2008, derived from Discosoma sp.. It has high acid sensitivity.
   7257..7282    +  misc_feature   MCS (fragment): pBluescript multiple cloning site
   7284..7872    +  misc_feature   WPRE: woodchuck hepatitis virus posttranscriptional regulatory element
   7889..7957    +  CDS            nef (fragment): NEF_HV1Z2 - Experimental evidence at protein level: Swiss-Prot protein existence level 1. Extracellular Nef protein targets CD4(+) T-lymphocytes for apoptosis by interacting with CXCR4 surface receptors. From Human immunodeficiency virus type 1 group M subtype D (isolate Z2/CDC-Z34) (HIV-1).
   7959..8192    +  LTR            3' LTR (ΔU3): self-inactivating 3' long terminal repeat (LTR) from HIV-1
   8264..8385    +  polyA_signal   SV40 poly(A) signal: SV40 polyadenylation signal
   8425..8560    +  rep_origin     SV40 ori: SV40 origin of replication
   8581..8599    -  promoter       T7 promoter: promoter for bacteriophage T7 RNA polymerase
   8607..8762    +  CDS            lacZα (fragment): LacZα fragment of β-galactosidase; lacZ fragment
   8767..9195    +  rep_origin     f1 ori (sequence partly withheld): f1 bacteriophage origin of replication; arrow indicates direction of (+) strand synthesis
>Addgene plasmid #117056 | LV-miR-142 | addgene full sequence | sequence record 223999 | Addgene NGS Result
AGGTGGCACTTTTCGGGGAAATGTGCGCGGAACCCCTATTTGTTTATTTTTCTAAATACATTCAAATATG
TATCCGCTCATGAGACAATAACCCTGATAAATGCTTCAATAATATTGAAAAAGGAAGAGTATGAGTATTC
AACATTTCCGTGTCGCCCTTATTCCCTTTTTTGCGGCATTTTGCCTTCCTGTTTTTGCTCACCCAGAAAC
GCTGGTGAAAGTAAAAGATGCTGAAGATCAGTTGGGTGCACGAGTGGGTTACATCGAACTGGATCTCAAC
AGCGGTAAGATCCTTGAGAGTTTTCGCCCCGAAGAACGTTTTCCAATGATGAGCACTTTTAAAGTTCTGC
TATGTGGCGCGGTATTATCCCGTATTGACGCCGGGCAAGAGCAACTCGGTCGCCGCATACACTATTCTCA
GAATGACTTGGTTGAGTACTCACCAGTCACAGAAAAGCATCTTACGGATGGCATGACAGTAAGAGAATTA
TGCAGTGCTGCCATAACCATGAGTGATAACACTGCGGCCAACTTACTTCTGACAACGATCGGAGGACCGA
AGGAGCTAACCGCTTTTTTGCACAACATGGGGGATCATGTAACTCGCCTTGATCGTTGGGAACCGGAGCT
GAATGAAGCCATACCAAACGACGAGCGTGACACCACGATGCCTGTAGCAATGGCAACAACGTTGCGCAAA
CTATTAACTGGCGAACTACTTACTCTAGCTTCCCGGCAACAATTAATAGACTGGATGGAGGCGGATAAAG
TTGCAGGACCACTTCTGCGCTCGGCCCTTCCGGCTGGCTGGTTTATTGCTGATAAATCTGGAGCCGGTGA
GCGTGGGTCTCGCGGTATCATTGCAGCACTGGGGCCAGATGGTAAGCCCTCCCGTATCGTAGTTATCTAC
ACGACGGGGAGTCAGGCAACTATGGATGAACGAAATAGACAGATCGCTGAGATAGGTGCCTCACTGATTA
AGCATTGGTAACTGTCAGACCAAGTTTACTCATATATACTTTAGATTGATTTAAAACTTCATTTTTAATT
TAAAAGGATCTAGGTGAAGATCCTTTTTGATAATCTCATGACCAAAATCCCTTAACGTGAGTTTTCGTTC
CACTGAGCGTCAGACCCCGTAGAAAAGATCAAAGGATCTTCTTGAGATCCTTTTTTTCTGCGCGTAATCT
GCTGCTTGCAAACAAAAAAACCACCGCTACCAGCGGTGGTTTGTTTGCCGGATCAAGAGCTACCAACTCT
TTTTCCGAAGGTAACTGGCTTCAGCAGAGCGCAGATACCAAATACTGTTCTTCTAGTGTAGCCGTAGTTA
GGCCACCACTTCAAGAACTCTGTAGCACCGCCTACATACCTCGCTCTGCTAATCCTGTTACCAGTGGCTG
CTGCCAGTGGCGATAAGTCGTGTCTTACCGGGTTGGACTCAAGACGATAGTTACCGGATAAGGCGCAGCG
GTCGGGCTGAACGGGGGGTTCGTGCACACAGCCCAGCTTGGAGCGAACGACCTACACCGAACTGAGATAC
CTACAGCGTGAGCTATGAGAAAGCGCCACGCTTCCCGAAGGGAGAAAGGCGGACAGGTATCCGGTAAGCG
GCAGGGTCGGAACAGGAGAGCGCACGAGGGAGCTTCCAGGGGGAAACGCCTGGTATCTTTATAGTCCTGT
CGGGTTTCGCCACCTCTGACTTGAGCGTCGATTTTTGTGATGCTCGTCAGGGGGGCGGAGCCTATGGAAA
AACGCCAGCAACGCGGCCTTTTTACGGTTCCTGGCCTTTTGCTGGCCTTTTGCTCACATGTTCTTTCCTG
CGTTATCCCCTGATTCTGTGGATAACCGTATTACCGCCTTTGAGTGAGCTGATACCGCTCGCCGCAGCCG
AACGACCGAGCGCAGCGAGTCAGTGAGCGAGGAAGCGGAAGAGCGCCCAATACGCAAACCGCCTCTCCCC
GCGCGTTGGCCGATTCATTAATGCAGCTGGCACGACAGGTTTCCCGACTGGAAAGCGGGCAGTGAGCGCA
ACGCAATTAATGTGAGTTAGCTCACTCATTAGGCACCCCAGGCTTTACACTTTATGCTTCCGGCTCGTAT
GTTGTGTGGAATTGTGAGCGGATAACAATTTCACACAGGAAACAGCTATGACCATGATTACGCCAAGCGC
GCAATTAACCCTCACTAAAGGGAACAAAAGCTGGAGCTGCAAGCTTGGCCATTGCATACGTTGTATCCAT
ATCATAATATGTACATTTATATTGGCTCATGTCCAACATTACCGCCATGTTGACATTGATTATTGACTAG
TTATTAATAGTAATCAATTACGGGGTCATTAGTTCATAGCCCATATATGGAGTTCCGCGTTACATAACTT
ACGGTAAATGGCCCGCCTGGCTGACCGCCCAACGACCCCCGCCCATTGACGTCAATAATGACGTATGTTC
CCATAGTAACGCCAATAGGGACTTTCCATTGACGTCAATGGGTGGAGTATTTACGGTAAACTGCCCACTT
GGCAGTACATCAAGTGTATCATATGCCAAGTACGCCCCCTATTGACGTCAATGACGGTAAATGGCCCGCC
TGGCATTATGCCCAGTACATGACCTTATGGGACTTTCCTACTTGGCAGTACATCTACGTATTAGTCATCG
CTATTACCATGGTGATGCGGTTTTGGCAGTACATCAATGGGCGTGGATAGCGGTTTGACTCACGGGGATT
TCCAAGTCTCCACCCCATTGACGTCAATGGGAGTTTGTTTTGGCACCAAAATCAACGGGACTTTCCAAAA
TGTCGTAACAACTCCGCCCCATTGACGCAAATGGGCGGTAGGCGTGTACGGTGGGAGGTCTATATAAGCA
GAGCTCGTTTAGTGAACCGGGGTCTCTCTGGTTAGACCAGATCTGAGCCTGGGAGCTCTCTGGCTAACTA
GGGAACCCACTGCTTAAGCCTCAATAAAGCTTGCCTTGAGTGCTTCAAGTAGTGTGTGCCCGTCTGTTGT
GTGACTCTGGTAACTAGAGATCCCTCAGACCCTTTTAGTCAGTGTGGAAAATCTCTAGCAGTGGCGCCCG
AACAGGGACTTGAAAGCGAAAGGGAAACCAGAGGAGCTCTCTCGACGCAGGACTCGGCTTGCTGAAGCGC
GCACGGCAAGAGGCGAGGGGCGGCGACTGGTGAGTACGCCAAAAATTTTGACTAGCGGAGGCTAGAAGGA
GAGAGATGGGTGCGAGAGCGTCAGTATTAAGCGGGGGAGAATTAGATCGCGATGGGAAAAAATTCGGTTA
AGGCCAGGGGGAAAGAAAAAATATAAATTAAAACATATAGTATGGGCAAGCAGGGAGCTAGAACGATTCG
CAGTTAATCCTGGCCTGTTAGAAACATCAGAAGGCTGTAGACAAATACTGGGACAGCTACAACCATCCCT
TCAGACAGGATCAGAAGAACTTAGATCATTATATAATACAGTAGCAACCCTCTATTGTGTGCATCAAAGG
ATAGAGATAAAAGACACCAAGGAAGCTTTAGACAAGATAGAGGAAGAGCAAAACAAAAGTAAGACCACCG
CACAGCAAGCGGCCGCTGATCTTCAGACCTGGAGGAGGAGATATGAGGGACAATTGGAGAAGTGAATTAT
ATAAATATAAAGTAGTAAAAATTGAACCATTAGGAGTAGCACCCACCAAGGCAAAGAGAAGAGTGGTGCA
GAGAGAAAAAAGAGCAGTGGGAATAGGAGCTTTGTTCCTTGGGTTCTTGGGAGCAGCAGGAAGCACTATG
GGCGCAGCGTCAATGACGCTGACGGTACAGGCCAGACAATTATTGTCTGGTATAGTGCAGCAGCAGAACA
ATTTGCTGAGGGCTATTGAGGCGCAACAGCATCTGTTGCAACTCACAGTCTGGGGCATCAAGCAGCTCCA
GGCAAGAATCCTGGCTGTGGAAAGATACCTAAAGGATCAACAGCTCCTGGGGATTTGGGGTTGCTCTGGA
AAACTCATTTGCACCACTGCTGTGCCTTGGAATGCTAGTTGGAGTAATAAATCTCTGGAACAGATTTGGA
ATCACACGACCTGGATGGAGTGGGACAGAGAAATTAACAATTACACAAGCTTAATACACTCCTTAATTGA
AGAATCGCAAAACCAGCAAGAAAAGAATGAACAAGAATTATTGGAATTAGATAAATGGGCAAGTTTGTGG
AATTGGTTTAACATAACAAATTGGCTGTGGTATATAAAATTATTCATAATGATAGTAGGAGGCTTGGTAG
GTTTAAGAATAGTTTTTGCTGTACTTTCTATAGTGAATAGAGTTAGGCAGGGATATTCACCATTATCGTT
TCAGACCCACCTCCCAACCCCGAGGGGACCCGACAGGCCCGAAGGAATAGAAGAAGAAGGTGGAGAGAGA
GACAGAGACAGATCCATTCGATTAGTGAACGGATCTCGACGGTATCGGTTAACTTTTAAAAGAAAAGGGG
GGATTGGGGGGTACAGTGCAGGGGAAAGAATAGTAGACATAATAGCAACAGACATACAAACTAAAGAATT
ACAAAAACAAATTACAAAAATTCAAAATTTTATCGATCACGAGACTAGCCTCGATCGAGAAGCTTGATAA
TTCCTGCAGCCCCGATAAAATAAAAGATTTTATTTAGTCTCCAGAAAAAGGGGGGAATGAAAGACCCCAC
CTGTAGGTTTGGCAAGCTAGCTGCAGTAACGCCATTTTGCAAGGCATGGAAAAATACCAAACCAAGAATA
GAGAAGTTCAGATCAAGGGCGGGTACATGAAAATAGCTAACGTTGGGCCAAACAGGATATCTGCGGTGAG
CAGTTTCGGCCCCGGCCCGGGGCCAAGAACAGATGGTCACCGCAGTTTCGGCCCCGGCCCGAGGCCAAGA
ACAGATGGTCCCCAGATATGGCCCAACCCTCAGCAGTTTCTTAAGACCCATCAGATGTTTCCAGGCTCCC
CCAAGGACCTGAAATGACCCTGCGCCTTATTTGAATTAACCAATCAGCCTGCTTCTCGCTTCTGTTCGCG
CGCTTCTGCTTCCCGAGCTCTATAAAAGAGCTCACAACCCCTCACTCGGCGCGCCAGTCCTCCGACAGAC
TGAGTCGCCCGGGGGGGATCCACGTTCTTTTTCGCAACGGGTTTGCCGCCAGAACACAGGTAAGTGCCGT
GTGTGGTTCCCGCGGGCCTGGCCTCTTTACGGGTTATGGCCCTTGCGTGCCTTGAATTACTTCCACCTGG
CTGCAGTACGTGATTCTTGATCCCGAGCTTCGGGTTGGAAGTGGGTGGGAGAGTTCGAGGCCTTGCGCTT
AAGGAGCCCCTTCGCCTCGTGCTTGAGTTGAGGCCTGGCCTGGGCGCTGGGGCCGCCGCGTGCGAATCTG
GTGGCACCTTCGCGCCTGTCTCGCTGCTTTCGATAAGTCTCTAGCCATTTAAAATTTTTGATGACCTGCT
GCGACGCTTTTTTTCTGGCAAGATAGTCTTGTAAATGCGGGCCAAGATCTGCACACTGGTATTTCGGTTT
TTGGGGCCGCGGGCGGCGACGGGGCCCGTGCGTCCCAGCGCACATGTTCGGCGAGGCGGGGCCTGCGAGC
GCGGCCACCGAGAATCGGACGGGGGTAGTCTCAAGCTGGCCGGCCTGCTCTGGTGCCTGGCCTCGCGCCG
CCGTGTATCGCCCCGCCCTGGGCGGCAAGGCTGGCCCGGTCGGCACCAGTTGCGTGAGCGGAAAGATGGC
CGCTTCCCGGCCCTGCTGCAGGGAGCTCAAAATGGAGGACGCGGCGCTCGGGAGAGCGGGCGGGTGAGTC
ACCCACACAAAGGAAAAGGGCCTTTCCGTCCTCAGCCGTCGCTTCATGTGACTCCACGGAGTACCGGGCG
CCGTCCAGGCACCTCGATTAGTTCTCGACGTTTGCAGCAGAGATGCAGAAGTACACGGGCTCACTGCTCG
GCCTAATCAAGCCTGCTGACAGCTGTGGCACTTGGGAATGGCGAGGTGTAGTGTTTCCTACTTTATGGAT
AAAGTAGGAAACACTACTTCTTGCTGCTCCCACAAACTGTGCCAAGAAGAGCTCATGACCCTGGAGCAGA
CTGCTGGAAGAAAAGGACACCCAGGCTGACAACTCGAGACGCGTTAGGCTAGCTACGTTTAAACTATAGT
CGAGCTTTTGGAGTACGTCGTCTTTAGGTTGGGGGGAGGGGTTTTATGCGATGGAGTTTCCCCACACTGA
GTGGGTGGAGACTGAAGTTAGGCCAGCTTGGCACTTGATGTAATTCTCCTTGGAATTTGCCCTTTTTGAG
TTTGGATCTTGGTTCATTCTCAAGCCTCAGACAGTGGTTCAAAGTTTTTTTCTTCCATTTCAGGTGTCGT
GAGGAATTCTGCAGTCGATCGACGGTACCGCGGGCCCGGGCTGCAGGAATTCGGGCCGCGGCCAGCTCCG
GCGGGCAGGGGGGGCGCTGGAGCGCAGCGCAGCGCAGCCCCATCAGTCCGCAAAGCGGACCGAGCTGGAA
GTCGAGCATCCATCACACTGGCGGCCGCATGGTGAGCAAGGGCGAGGAGAATAACATGGCCATCATCAAG
GAGTTCATGCGCTTCAAGGTGCGCATGGAGGGCTCCGTGAACGGCCACGAGTTCGAGATCGAGGGCGAGG
GCGAGGGCCGCCCCTACGAGGGCTTTCAGACCGCTAAGCTGAAGGTGACCAAGGGTGGCCCCCTGCCCTT
CGCCTGGGACATCCTGTCCCCTCATTTCACCTACGGCTCCAAGGCCTACGTGAAGCACCCCGCCGACATC
CCCGACTACTTCAAGCTGTCCTTCCCCGAGGGCTTCAAGTGGGAGCGCGTGATGAACTACGAGGACGGCG
GCGTGGTGACCGTGACCCAGGACTCCTCCCTGCAGGACGGCGAGTTCATCTACAAGGTGAAGCTGCGCGG
CACCAACTTCCCCTCCGACGGCCCCGTGATGCAGAAGAAGACCATGGGCTGGGAGGCCTCCTCCGAGCGG
ATGTACCCCGAGGACGGTGCCCTGAAGGGCAAGATCAAGATGAGGCTGAAGCTGAAGGACGGCGGCCACT
ACACCTCCGAGGTCAAGACCACCTACAAGGCCAAGAAGCCCGTGCAGCTGCCCGGCGCCTACATCGTCGA
CATCAAGTTGGACATCACCTCCCACAACGAGGACTACACCATCGTGGAACAGTACGAACGCGCCGAGGGC
CGCCACTCCACCGGCGGCATGGACGAGCTGTACAAGTAAGAATTCGAAGCTTATCGATACCGTCGACCTC
GACAATCAACCTCTGGATTACAAAATTTGTGAAAGATTGACTGGTATTCTTAACTATGTTGCTCCTTTTA
CGCTATGTGGATACGCTGCTTTAATGCCTTTGTATCATGCTATTGCTTCCCGTATGGCTTTCATTTTCTC
CTCCTTGTATAAATCCTGGTTGCTGTCTCTTTATGAGGAGTTGTGGCCCGTTGTCAGGCAACGTGGCGTG
GTGTGCACTGTGTTTGCTGACGCAACCCCCACTGGTTGGGGCATTGCCACCACCTGTCAGCTCCTTTCCG
GGACTTTCGCTTTCCCCCTCCCTATTGCCACGGCGGAACTCATCGCCGCCTGCCTTGCCCGCTGCTGGAC
AGGGGCTCGGCTGTTGGGCACTGACAATTCCGTGGTGTTGTCGGGGAAGCTGACGTCCTTTCCATGGCTG
CTCGCCTGTGTTGCCACCTGGATTCTGCGCGGGACGTCCTTCTGCTACGTCCCTTCGGCCCTCAATCCAG
CGGACCTTCCTTCCCGCGGCCTGCTGCCGGCTCTGCGGCCTCTTCCGCGTCTTCGCCTTCGCCCTCAGAC
GAGTCGGATCTCCCTTTGGGCCGCCTCCCCGCCTGGAATTCGAGCTCGGTACCTTTAAGACCAATGACTT
ACAAGGCAGCTGTAGATCTTAGCCACTTTTTAAAAGAAAAGGGGGGACTGGAAGGGCTAATTCACTCCCA
ACGAAGACAAGATCTGCTTTTTGCTTGTACTGGGTCTCTCTGGTTAGACCAGATCTGAGCCTGGGAGCTC
TCTGGCTAACTAGGGAACCCACTGCTTAAGCCTCAATAAAGCTTGCCTTGAGTGCTTCAAGTAGTGTGTG
CCCGTCTGTTGTGTGACTCTGGTAACTAGAGATCCCTCAGACCCTTTTAGTCAGTGTGGAAAATCTCTAG
CAGTAGTAGTTCATGTCATCTTATTATTCAGTATTTATAACTTGCAAAGAAATGAATATCAGAGAGTGAG
AGGAACTTGTTTATTGCAGCTTATAATGGTTACAAATAAAGCAATAGCATCACAAATTTCACAAATAAAG
CATTTTTTTCACTGCATTCTAGTTGTGGTTTGTCCAAACTCATCAATGTATCTTATCATGTCTGGCTCTA
GCTATCCCGCCCCTAACTCCGCCCATCCCGCCCCTAACTCCGCCCAGTTCCGCCCATTCTCCGCCCCATG
GCTGACTAATTTTTTTTATTTATGCAGAGGCCGAGGCCGCCTCGGCCTCTGAGCTATTCCAGAAGTAGTG
AGGAGGCTTTTTTGGAGGCCTAGGGACGTACCCAATTCGCCCTATAGTGAGTCGTATTACGCGCGCTCAC
TGGCCGTCGTTTTACAACGTCGTGACTGGGAAAACCCTGGCGTTACCCAACTTAATCGCCTTGCAGCACA
TCCCCCTTTCGCCAGCTGGCGTAATAGCGAAGAGGCCCGCACCGATCGCCCTTCCCAACAGTTGCGCAGC
CTGAATGGCGAATGGG
[124 nt withheld, positions 8767-8890]
C
[91 nt withheld, positions 8892-8982]
A
[49 nt withheld, positions 8984-9032]
CCTTTGACGTTGGAGTCCACGTTCTTT
[37 nt withheld, positions 9060-9096]
ACCCTATCTCGGTCTATTCTTTTGATTTATAAGGGATTTTGCCGATTTCGGCCTATTGGTTAAAAAATGA
GCTGATTTAACAAAAATTTAACGCGAATTTTAACAAAATATTAACGCTTACAATTT
